>Addgene plasmid #188986 | pCDH-CRY2-mCh-superPLDx10 | addgene full sequence | sequence record 373246 | Addgene NGS Result
CCGCCCCTAACTCCGCCCATCCCGCCCCTAACTCCGCCCAGTTCCGCCCATTCTCCGCCCCATGGCTGAC
TAATTTTTTTTATTTATGCAGAGGCCGAGGCCGCCTCGGCCTCTGAGCTATTCCAGAAGTAGTGAGGAGG
CTTTTTTGGAGGCCTAGACTTTTGCAGAGACCAAATTCGTAATCATGTCATAGCTGTTTCCTGTGTGAAA
TTGTTATCCGCTCACAATTCCACACAACATACGAGCCGGAAGCATAAAGTGTAAAGCCTGGGGTGCCTAA
TGAGTGAGCTAACTCACATTAATTGCGTTGCGCTCACTGCCCGCTTTCCAGTCGGGAAACCTGTCGTGCC
AGCTGCATTAATGAATCGGCCAACGCGCGGGGAGAGGCGGTTTGCGTATTGGGCGCTCTTCCGCTTCCTC
GCTCACTGACTCGCTGCGCTCGGTCGTTCGGCTGCGGCGAGCGGTATCAGCTCACTCAAAGGCGGTAATA
CGGTTATCCACAGAATCAGGGGATAACGCAGGAAAGAACATGTGAGCAAAAGGCCAGCAAAAGGCCAGGA
ACCGTAAAAAGGCCGCGTTGCTGGCGTTTTTCCATAGGCTCCGCCCCCCTGACGAGCATCACAAAAATCG
ACGCTCAAGTCAGAGGTGGCGAAACCCGACAGGACTATAAAGATACCAGGCGTTTCCCCCTGGAAGCTCC
CTCGTGCGCTCTCCTGTTCCGACCCTGCCGCTTACCGGATACCTGTCCGCCTTTCTCCCTTCGGGAAGCG
TGGCGCTTTCTCATAGCTCACGCTGTAGGTATCTCAGTTCGGTGTAGGTCGTTCGCTCCAAGCTGGGCTG
TGTGCACGAACCCCCCGTTCAGCCCGACCGCTGCGCCTTATCCGGTAACTATCGTCTTGAGTCCAACCCG
GTAAGACACGACTTATCGCCACTGGCAGCAGCCACTGGTAACAGGATTAGCAGAGCGAGGTATGTAGGCG
GTGCTACAGAGTTCTTGAAGTGGTGGCCTAACTACGGCTACACTAGAAGAACAGTATTTGGTATCTGCGC
TCTGCTGAAGCCAGTTACCTTCGGAAAAAGAGTTGGTAGCTCTTGATCCGGCAAACAAACCACCGCTGGT
AGCGGTGGTTTTTTTGTTTGCAAGCAGCAGATTACGCGCAGAAAAAAAGGATCTCAAGAAGATCCTTTGA
TCTTTTCTACGGGGTCTGACGCTCAGTGGAACGAAAACTCACGTTAAGGGATTTTGGTCATGAGATTATC
AAAAAGGATCTTCACCTAGATCCTTTTAAATTAAAAATGAAGTTTTAAATCAATCTAAAGTATATATGAG
TAAACTTGGTCTGACAGTTACCAATGCTTAATCAGTGAGGCACCTATCTCAGCGATCTGTCTATTTCGTT
CATCCATAGTTGCCTGACTCCCCGTCGTGTAGATAACTACGATACGGGAGGGCTTACCATCTGGCCCCAG
TGCTGCAATGATACCGCGAGACCCACGCTCACCGGCTCCAGATTTATCAGCAATAAACCAGCCAGCCGGA
AGGGCCGAGCGCAGAAGTGGTCCTGCAACTTTATCCGCCTCCATCCAGTCTATTAATTGTTGCCGGGAAG
CTAGAGTAAGTAGTTCGCCAGTTAATAGTTTGCGCAACGTTGTTGCCATTGCTACAGGCATCGTGGTGTC
ACGCTCGTCGTTTGGTATGGCTTCATTCAGCTCCGGTTCCCAACGATCAAGGCGAGTTACATGATCCCCC
ATGTTGTGCAAAAAAGCGGTTAGCTCCTTCGGTCCTCCGATCGTTGTCAGAAGTAAGTTGGCCGCAGTGT
TATCACTCATGGTTATGGCAGCACTGCATAATTCTCTTACTGTCATGCCATCCGTAAGATGCTTTTCTGT
GACTGGTGAGTACTCAACCAAGTCATTCTGAGAATAGTGTATGCGGCGACCGAGTTGCTCTTGCCCGGCG
TCAATACGGGATAATACCGCGCCACATAGCAGAACTTTAAAAGTGCTCATCATTGGAAAACGTTCTTCGG
GGCGAAAACTCTCAAGGATCTTACCGCTGTTGAGATCCAGTTCGATGTAACCCACTCGTGCACCCAACTG
ATCTTCAGCATCTTTTACTTTCACCAGCGTTTCTGGGTGAGCAAAAACAGGAAGGCAAAATGCCGCAAAA
AAGGGAATAAGGGCGACACGGAAATGTTGAATACTCATACTCTTCCTTTTTCAATATTATTGAAGCATTT
ATCAGGGTTATTGTCTCATGAGCGGATACATATTTGAATGTATTTAGAAAAATAAACAAATAGGGGTTCC
GCGCACATTTCCCCGAAAAGTGCCACCTGACGTCTAAGAAACCATTATTATCATGACATTAACCTATAAA
AATAGGCGTATCACGAGGCCCTTTCGTCTCGCGCGTTTCGGTGATGACGGTGAAAACCTCTGACACATGC
AGCTCCCGGAGACGGTCACAGCTTGTCTGTAAGCGGATGCCGGGAGCAGACAAGCCCGTCAGGGCGCGTC
AGCGGGTGTTGGCGGGTGTCGGGGCTGGCTTAACTATGCGGCATCAGAGCAGATTGTACTGAGAGTGCAC
CATATGCGGTGTGAAATACCGCACAGATGCGTAAGGAGAAAATACCGCATCAGGCGCCATTCGCCATTCA
GGCTGCGCAACTGTTGGGAAGGGCGATCGGTGCGGGCCTCTTCGCTATTACGCCAGCTGGCGAAAGGGGG
ATGTGCTGCAAGGCGATTAAGTTGGGTAACGCCAGGGTTTTCCCAGTCACGACGTTGTAAAACGACGGCC
AGTGCCAAGCTGACGCGTGTAGTCTTATGCAATACTCTTGTAGTCTTGCAACATGGTAACGATGAGTTAG
CAACATGCCTTACAAGGAGAGAAAAAGCACCGTGCATGCCGATTGGTGGAAGTAAGGTGGTACGATCGTG
CCTTATTAGGAAGGCAACAGACGGGTCTGACATGGATTGGACGAACCACTGAATTGCCGCATTGCAGAGA
TATTGTATTTAAGTGCCTAGCTCGATACATAAACGGGTCTCTCTGGTTAGACCAGATCTGAGCCTGGGAG
CTCTCTGGCTAACTAGGGAACCCACTGCTTAAGCCTCAATAAAGCTTGCCTTGAGTGCTTCAAGTAGTGT
GTGCCCGTCTGTTGTGTGACTCTGGTAACTAGAGATCCCTCAGACCCTTTTAGTCAGTGTGGAAAATCTC
TAGCAGTGGCGCCCGAACAGGGACTTGAAAGCGAAAGGGAAACCAGAGGAGCTCTCTCGACGCAGGACTC
GGCTTGCTGAAGCGCGCACGGCAAGAGGCGAGGGGCGGCGACTGGTGAGTACGCCAAAAATTTTGACTAG
CGGAGGCTAGAAGGAGAGAGATGGGTGCGAGAGCGTCAGTATTAAGCGGGGGAGAATTAGATCGCGATGG
GAAAAAATTCGGTTAAGGCCAGGGGGAAAGAAAAAATATAAATTAAAACATATAGTATGGGCAAGCAGGG
AGCTAGAACGATTCGCAGTTAATCCTGGCCTGTTAGAAACATCAGAAGGCTGTAGACAAATACTGGGACA
GCTACAACCATCCCTTCAGACAGGATCAGAAGAACTTAGATCATTATATAATACAGTAGCAACCCTCTAT
TGTGTGCATCAAAGGATAGAGATAAAAGACACCAAGGAAGCTTTAGACAAGATAGAGGAAGAGCAAAACA
AAAGTAAGACCACCGCACAGCAAGCGGCCACTGATCTTCAGACCTGGAGGAGGAGATATGAGGGACAATT
GGAGAAGTGAATTATATAAATATAAAGTAGTAAAAATTGAACCATTAGGAGTAGCACCCACCAAGGCAAA
GAGAAGAGTGGTGCAGAGAGAAAAAAGAGCAGTGGGAATAGGAGCTTTGTTCCTTGGGTTCTTGGGAGCA
GCAGGAAGCACTATGGGCGCAGCGTCAATGACGCTGACGGTACAGGCCAGACAATTATTGTCTGGTATAG
TGCAGCAGCAGAACAATTTGCTGAGGGCTATTGAGGCGCAACAGCATCTGTTGCAACTCACAGTCTGGGG
CATCAAGCAGCTCCAGGCAAGAATCCTGGCTGTGGAAAGATACCTAAAGGATCAACAGCTCCTGGGGATT
TGGGGTTGCTCTGGAAAACTCATTTGCACCACTGCTGTGCCTTGGAATGCTAGTTGGAGTAATAAATCTC
TGGAACAGATTTGGAATCACACGACCTGGATGGAGTGGGACAGAGAAATTAACAATTACACAAGCTTAAT
ACACTCCTTAATTGAAGAATCGCAAAACCAGCAAGAAAAGAATGAACAAGAATTATTGGAATTAGATAAA
TGGGCAAGTTTGTGGAATTGGTTTAACATAACAAATTGGCTGTGGTATATAAAATTATTCATAATGATAG
TAGGAGGCTTGGTAGGTTTAAGAATAGTTTTTGCTGTACTTTCTATAGTGAATAGAGTTAGGCAGGGATA
TTCACCATTATCGTTTCAGACCCACCTCCCAACCCCGAGGGGACCCGACAGGCCCGAAGGAATAGAAGAA
GAAGGTGGAGAGAGAGACAGAGACAGATCCATTCGATTAGTGAACGGATCTCGACGGTATCGGTTAACTT
TTAAAAGAAAAGGGGGGATTGGGGGGTACAGTGCAGGGGAAAGAATAGTAGACATAATAGCAACAGACAT
ACAAACTAAAGAATTACAAAAACAAATTACAAAATTCAAAATTTTATCGATACTAGTATTATGCCCAGTA
CATGACCTTATGGGACTTTCCTACTTGGCAGTACATCTACGTATTAGTCATCGCTATTACCATGGTGATG
CGGTTTTGGCAGTACATCAATGGGCGTGGATAGCGGTTTGACTCACGGGGATTTCCAAGTCTCCACCCCA
TTGACGTCAATGGGAGTTTGTTTTGGCACCAAAATCAACGGGACTTTCCAAAATGTCGTAACAACTCCGC
CCCATTGACGCAAATGGGCGGTAGGCGTGTACGGTGGGAGGTTTATATAAGCAGAGCTCGTTTAGTGAAC
CGTCAGATCGCCTGGAGACGCCATCCACGCTGTTTTGACCTCCATAGAAGATTGCCACCATGAAGATGGA
CAAAAAGACTATAGTTTGGTTTAGAAGAGACCTAAGGATTGAGGATAATCCTGCATTAGCAGCAGCTGCT
CACGAAGGATCTGTTTTTCCTGTCTTCATTTGGTGTCCTGAAGAAGAAGGACAGTTTTATCCTGGAAGAG
CTTCAAGATGGTGGATGAAACAATCACTTGCTCACTTATCTCAATCCTTGAAGGCTCTTGGATCTGACCT
CACTTTAATCAAAACCCACAACACGATTTCAGCGATCTTGGATTGTATCCGCGTTACCGGTGCTACAAAA
GTCGTCTTTAACCACCTCTATGATCCTGTTTCGTTAGTTCGGGACCATACCGTAAAGGAGAAGCTGGTGG
AACGTGGGATCTCTGTGCAAAGCTACAATGGAGATCTATTGTATGAACCGTGGGAGATATACTGCGAAAA
GGGCAAACCTTTTACGAGTTTCAATTCTTACTGGAGGAAATGCTTAGATATGTCGATTGAATCCGTTATG
CTTCCTCCTCCTTGGCGGTTGATGCCAATAACTGCAGCGGCTGAAGCGATTTGGGCGTGTTCGATTGAAG
AACTAGGGCTGGAGAATGAGGCCGAGAAACCGAGCAATGCGTTGTTAACTAGAGCTTGGTCTCCAGGATG
GAGCAATGCTGATAAGTTACTAAATGAGTTCATCGAGAAGCAGTTGATAGATTATGCAAAGAACAGCAAG
AAAGTTGTTGGGAACTCTACTTCACTACTTTCTCCGTATCTCCATTTCGGGGAAATAAGCGTCAGACACG
TTTTCCAGTGTGCCCGGATGAAACAAATTATATGGGCAAGAGATAAGAACAGTGAAGGAGAAGAAAGTGC
AGATCTTTTTCTTAGGGGAATCGGTTTAAGAGAGTATTCTCGGTATATATGTTTCAACTTCCCGTTTACT
CACGAGCAATCGTTGTTGAGTCATCTTCGGTTTTTCCCTTGGGATGCTGATGTTGATAAGTTCAAGGCCT
GGAGACAAGGCAGGACCGGTTATCCGTTGGTGGATGCCGGAATGAGAGAGCTTTGGGCTACCGGATGGAT
GCATAACAGAATAAGAGTGATTGTTTCAAGCTTTGCTGTGAAGTTTCTTCTCCTTCCATGGAAATGGGGA
ATGAAGTATTTCTGGGATACACTTTTGGATGCTGATTTGGAATGTGACATCCTTGGCTGGCAGTATATCT
CTGGGAGTATCCCCGATGGCCACGAGCTTGATCGCTTGGACAATCCCGCGTTACAAGGCGCCAAATATGA
CCCAGAAGGTGAGTACATAAGGCAATGGCTTCCCGAGCTTGCGAGATTGCCAACTGAATGGATTCATCAT
CCATGGGACGCTCCTTTAACCGTACTCAAAGCTTCTGGTGTGGAACTCGGAACAAACTATGCGAAACCCA
TTGTAGACATCGACACAGCTCGTGAGCTACTAGCTAAAGCTATTTCAAGAACCCGTGAAGCACAGATCAT
GATCGGAGCAGCAGGTGGAGGCGGTTCAGGCGGAGGTGGCAGCGGCGTGAGCAAGGGCGAGGAGGATAAC
ATGGCCATCATCAAGGAGTTCATGCGCTTCAAGGTGCACATGGAGGGCTCCGTGAACGGCCACGAGTTCG
AGATCGAGGGCGAGGGCGAGGGCCGCCCCTACGAGGGCACCCAGACCGCCAAGCTGAAGGTGACCAAGGG
TGGCCCCCTGCCCTTCGCCTGGGACATCCTGTCCCCTCAGTTCATGTACGGCTCCAAGGCCTACGTGAAG
CACCCCGCCGACATCCCCGACTACTTGAAGCTGTCCTTCCCCGAGGGCTTCAAGTGGGAGCGCGTGATGA
ACTTCGAGGACGGCGGCGTGGTGACCGTGACCCAGGACTCCTCCCTGCAGGACGGCGAGTTCATCTACAA
GGTGAAGCTGCGCGGCACCAACTTCCCCTCCGACGGCCCCGTAATGCAGAAGAAGACCATGGGCTGGGAG
GCCTCCTCCGAGCGGATGTACCCCGAGGACGGCGCCCTGAAGGGCGAGATCAAGCAGAGGCTGAAGCTGA
AGGACGGCGGCCACTACGACGCTGAGGTCAAGACCACCTACAAGGCCAAGAAGCCCGTGCAGCTGCCCGG
CGCCTACAACGTCAACATCAAGTTGGACATCACCTCCCACAACGAGGACTACACCATCGTGGAACAGTAC
GAACGCGCCGAGGGCCGCCACTCCACCGGCGGCATGGACGAGCTGTACAAGGCTCGAGGCGCAGCAGCGG
GAGCAGGAGGAGCAGGTCGATCGGGATCCGGCGGATCTGCAGATTCAGCTACACCACATTTGGACGCCGT
TGAGCAAACATTGAGGCAAGTGTCCCCAGGCCTGGAGGGCGATGTATGGGAAAGAACTAGTGGAAATAAA
TTGGACGGAAGTGCCGCTGATCCCAGTGATTGGTTGTTGCAAACCCCAGGATGTTGGGGCGATGATAAAT
GCGCTGACAGAGTTGGGACAAAAAGGTTGCTGGCTAAGATGACTGAAAATATAGGGAATGCCACCAGAAC
CGTAGATATTAGTACACTTGCACCTTTCCCAAACGGCGCATTCCAAGACGCTATTGTCGCTGGTTTGAAG
GAGTCCGCAGCTAAAGGCAATAAGTTGAAAGTTAGGATACTGGTTGGGGCTGCACCCGTCTACCACATGA
ATGTAATACCTTCCAAGTATAGGGACGAATTGACTGCAAAACTTGGCAAAGCCGCAGAAAACATAACTTT
GAACGTGGCTAGTATGACTACATCAAAAACAGCTCTCTCCTGGAACCATAGCAAAATCTTGGTTGTAGAC
GGGCAAAGTGCCCTTACTGGTGGAATAAATAGCTGGAAGGATGATTACTTGGATACTACTCATCCAGTGT
CTGATGTTGATCTTGCACTGACCGGACCAGCTGCAGGCTCTGCCGGTAGGTACCTTGACACTTTGTGGAC
ATGGACCTGCCAAAACAAGAGTAACATCGCTTCCGTCTGGTTTGCAGCTTCCGGCAACGCAGGGTGCATG
CCCACTATGCATAGAGATACAAACCCCAAGGCATCACCTGCCACCGGGAATGTCCCAGTAATAGCCGTTG
GAGGGTTGGGCGTTGGCATCAAAGATGTGGACCCCAAGTCCACTTTCAGGCCCGATCTGCCAACAGCTAG
CGATACCAAGTGTGTGGTAGGACTTCACGACAATACTAACGCCGATAGAGACTATGATACAGTCAACCCA
GAAGAGAGTGCCTTGAGAGCTCTTGTTGCTTCAGCAAAAAGTCACATTGAAATATCTCAGCAGGATTTGA
ACGCTACATGTCCACCCTTGCCTAGGTATGACATTAGATTGTACGATGCCTTGGCTGCTAAAATGGCTGC
TGGGGTTAAGGTGAGAATTGTGGTTAGCGACCCAGCCAACAGGGGCGCAGTGGGCAGTGTGGGTTACAGC
CAAATAAAATCACTTAGTGAAATATCAGACACTTTGAGAAACAGGCTTGCAAATATCACAGGCGGTCAAC
AAGCTGCCAAAACTGCAATGTGTAGCAATTTGCAGCTTGCAACCTTTAGATCCTCCCCCAACGACAAATG
GGCAGACGGGCATCCTTATGCCCAACACCATAAGTTGGTTTCCGTCGACTCATCCACATTTTATATCGGT
TCAAAAAATTTGTACCCATCCTGGCTGCAAGATTTTGGCTACATAGTGGAATCCCCAGAGGCTGCCAAGC
AACTGGGTGCCAAGTTGCTTGACCCTCAGTGGAAGTACTCACAGGAGACTGCAACAGTGGATTACGCAAG
AGGAATCTGCAACGCTGAATTCTAACGCGGCCGCAAGGATCTGCGATCGCTCCGGTGCCCGTCAGTGGGC
AGAGCGCACATCGCCCACAGTCCCCGAGAAGTTGGGGGGAGGGGTCGGCAATTGAACGGGTGCCTAGAGA
AGGTGGCGCGGGGTAAACTGGGAAAGTGATGTCGTGTACTGGCTCCGCCTTTTTCCCGAGGGTGGGGGAG
AACCGTATATAAGTGCAGTAGTCGCCGTGAACGTTCTTTTTCGCAACGGGTTTGCCGCCAGAACACAGCT
GAAGCTTCGAGGGGCTCGCATCTCTCCTTCACGCGCCCGCCGCCCTACCTGAGGCCGCCATCCACGCCGG
TTGAGTCGCGTTCTGCCGCCTCCCGCCTGTGGTGCCTCCTGAACTGCGTCCGCCGTCTAGGTAAGTTTAA
AGCTCAGGTCGAGACCGGGCCTTTGTCCGGCGCTCCCTTGGAGCCTACCTAGACTCAGCCGGCTCTCCAC
GCTTTGCCTGACCCTGCTTGCTCAACTCTACGTCTTTGTTTCGTTTTCTGTTCTGCGCCGTTACAGATCC
AAGCTGTGACCGGCGCCTACGCTAGATGACCGAGTACAAGCCCACGGTGCGCCTCGCCACCCGCGACGAC
GTCCCCAGGGCCGTACGCACCCTCGCCGCCGCGTTCGCCGACTACCCCGCCACGCGCCACACCGTCGATC
CGGACCGCCACATCGAGCGGGTCACCGAGCTGCAAGAACTCTTCCTCACGCGCGTCGGGCTCGACATCGG
CAAGGTGTGGGTCGCGGACGACGGCGCCGCGGTGGCGGTCTGGACCACGCCGGAGAGCGTCGAAGCGGGG
GCGGTGTTCGCCGAGATCGGCCCGCGCATGGCCGAGTTGAGCGGTTCCCGGCTGGCCGCGCAGCAACAGA
TGGAAGGCCTCCTGGCGCCGCACCGGCCCAAGGAGCCCGCGTGGTTCCTGGCCACCGTCGGCGTCTCGCC
CGACCACCAGGGCAAGGGTCTGGGCAGCGCCGTCGTGCTCCCCGGAGTGGAGGCGGCCGAGCGCGCCGGG
GTGCCCGCCTTCCTGGAGACCTCCGCGCCCCGCAACCTCCCCTTCTACGAGCGGCTCGGCTTCACCGTCA
CCGCCGACGTCGAGGTGCCCGAAGGACCGCGCACCTGGTGCATGACCCGCAAGCCCGGTGCCTGAGTCGA
CAATCAACCTCTGGATTACAAAATTTGTGAAAGATTGACTGGTATTCTTAACTATGTTGCTCCTTTTACG
CTATGTGGATACGCTGCTTTAATGCCTTTGTATCATGCTATTGCTTCCCGTATGGCTTTCATTTTCTCCT
CCTTGTATAAATCCTGGTTGCTGTCTCTTTATGAGGAGTTGTGGCCCGTTGTCAGGCAACGTGGCGTGGT
GTGCACTGTGTTTGCTGACGCAACCCCCACTGGTTGGGGCATTGCCACCACCTGTCAGCTCCTTTCCGGG
ACTTTCGCTTTCCCCCTCCCTATTGCCACGGCGGAACTCATCGCCGCCTGCCTTGCCCGCTGCTGGACAG
GGGCTCGGCTGTTGGGCACTGACAATTCCGTGGTGTTGTCGGGGAAATCATCGTCCTTTCCTTGGCTGCT
CGCCTGTGTTGCCACCTGGATTCTGCGCGGGACGTCCTTCTGCTACGTCCCTTCGGCCCTCAATCCAGCG
GACCTTCCTTCCCGCGGCCTGCTGCCGGCTCTGCGGCCTCTTCCGCGTCTTCGCCTTCGCCCTCAGACGA
GTCGGATCTCCCTTTGGGCCGCCTCCCCGCCTGGTACCTTTAAGACCAATGACTTACAAGGCAGCTGTAG
ATCTTAGCCACTTTTTAAAAGAAAAGGGGGGACTGGAAGGGCTAATTCACTCCCAACGAAGATAAGATCT
GCTTTTTGCTTGTACTGGGTCTCTCTGGTTAGACCAGATCTGAGCCTGGGAGCTCTCTGGCTAACTAGGG
AACCCACTGCTTAAGCCTCAATAAAGCTTGCCTTGAGTGCTTCAAGTAGTGTGTGCCCGTCTGTTGTGTG
ACTCTGGTAACTAGAGATCCCTCAGACCCTTTTAGTCAGTGTGGAAAATCTCTAGCAGTAGTAGTTCATG
TCATCTTATTATTCAGTATTTATAACTTGCAAAGAAATGAATATCAGAGAGTGAGAGGAACTTGTTTATT
GCAGCTTATAATGGTTACAAATAAAGCAATAGCATCACAAATTTCACAAATAAAGCATTTTTTTCACTGC
ATTCTAGTTGTGGTTTGTCCAAACTCATCAATGTATCTTATCATGTCTGGCTCTAGCTATC
Features (pLannotate 1.2.2; 30 found; start..end, strand, type, name):
     19..154     +  rep_origin     SV40 ori: SV40 origin of replication
    209..231     -  protein_bind   lac operator (fragment): The lac repressor binds to the lac operator to inhibit transcription in E. coli. This inhibition can be relieved by adding lactose or isopropyl-β-D-thiogalactopyranoside (IPTG). lac repressor encoded by lacI
    235..265     -  promoter       lac promoter: promoter for the E. coli lac operon
    280..301     -  protein_bind   CAP binding site: CAP binding activates transcription in the presence of cAMP. E. coli catabolite activator protein
    314..406     -  CDS            lacI (fragment): lac repressor; lacI; The lac repressor binds to the lac operator to inhibit transcription in E. coli. This inhibition can be relieved by adding lactose or isopropyl-β-D-thiogalactopyranoside (IPTG).
    589..1177    -  rep_origin     ori: high-copy-number ColE1/pMB1/pBR322/pUC origin of replication
   1348..2208    -  CDS            AmpR: β-lactamase; bla; confers resistance to ampicillin, carbenicillin, and related antibiotics
   2209..2313    -  promoter       AmpR promoter: bla
   2408..2443    +  CDS            rop (fragment): Rop protein, which maintains plasmids at low copy number; rop
   2545..2644    +  misc_feature   bom (fragment): basis of mobility region from pBR322
   2650..2804    -  CDS            lacZα (fragment): LacZα fragment of β-galactosidase; lacZ fragment
   2818..3044    +  promoter       RSV promoter: Rous sarcoma virus enhancer/promoter
   3045..3225    +  LTR            5' LTR (truncated): truncated 5' long terminal repeat (LTR) from HIV-1
   3272..3397    +  misc_feature   HIV-1 Ψ: packaging signal of human immunodeficiency virus type 1
   3381..3719    +  CDS            HIV-1 gag (fragment): gag protein from human immunodeficiency virus 1; gag
   3890..4123    +  misc_feature   RRE: The Rev response element (RRE) of HIV-1 allows for Rev-dependent mRNA export from the nucleus to the cytoplasm.
   4500..4600    +  CDS            Rev (fragment): human immunodeficiency virus 1 (HIV-1) Rev protein; rev; enhances nuclear export of unspliced and incompletely spliced viral mRNAs
   4619..4735    +  misc_feature   cPPT/CTS: central polypurine tract and central termination sequence of HIV-1
   4748..4824    +  enhancer       CMV enhancer (fragment): human cytomegalovirus immediate early enhancer
   4825..5028    +  promoter       CMV promoter: human cytomegalovirus (CMV) immediate early promoter
   5100..6593    +  CDS            CRY2PHR: N-terminal photolyase homology region of Arabidopsis thaliana cryptochrome 2 binds to CIB1 upon exposure to blue light (Kennedy et al., 2010)
   6627..7331    +  CDS            mCherry: mCherry is a basic (constitutively fluorescent) red fluorescent protein published in 2004, derived from Discosoma sp.. It is reported to be a very rapidly-maturing monomer with low acid sensitivity.
   7401..8873    +  CDS            PLD_STRAT (fragment): Experimental evidence at protein level: Swiss-Prot protein existence level 1. From Streptomyces antibioticus.
   8957..9168    +  promoter       EF-1α core promoter: core promoter for human elongation factor EF-1α
   9181..9449    +  LTR            5' LTR (truncated): truncated 5' long terminal repeat (LTR) from human T-cell leukemia virus (HTLV) type 1
   9476..10075   +  CDS            PuroR: puromycin N-acetyltransferase; pac from Streptomyces alboniger; confers resistance to puromycin
  10082..10670   +  misc_feature   WPRE: woodchuck hepatitis virus posttranscriptional regulatory element
  10665..10772   +  CDS            nef (fragment): NEF_SIVS4 - Experimental evidence at protein level: Swiss-Prot protein existence level 1. Interferes with TCR signaling from the cell membrane. Interacts with CD247/TCRZ (TCR zeta chain) and exert potent down- regulation of cell surface TCR/CD3 complexes. From Simian immunodeficiency virus (isolate F236/smH4) (SIV-sm) (Simian immunodeficiency virus sooty mangabey monkey).
  10797..10977   +  LTR            5' LTR (truncated): truncated 5' long terminal repeat (LTR) from HIV-1
  11049..11170   +  polyA_signal   SV40 poly(A) signal: SV40 polyadenylation signal
