[The description below was written by a language model from this plasmid's Addgene catalogue record and pLannotate feature annotations shown in this document.]
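Description:
pCDH-CRY2-mCh-superPLDx10 is a lentiviral transfer plasmid built on the pCDH-CMV-MCS-EF1-Puro backbone for expression in mammalian cells. It is about 11.2 kb in total (the catalogue lists 11,167 bp and the sequenced record 11,191 nt). In bacteria it is maintained through a high-copy pUC-type origin with ampicillin resistance. The viral portion has a third-generation-style layout. An RSV promoter drives a truncated HIV-1 5' LTR, followed by the Ψ packaging signal with a gag fragment, the RRE for Rev-dependent RNA export, and the cPPT/CTS. Downstream lie a WPRE, a truncated 3' LTR and an SV40 polyadenylation signal, and an SV40 origin is also annotated.

The payload is a single CMV-driven fusion protein. It consists of the photolyase homology region of Arabidopsis cryptochrome 2 (CRY2PHR), then mCherry, then a phospholipase D from Streptomyces PMF cloned between BamHI and EcoRI sites. The annotation software matched this PLD to the related Streptomyces antibioticus enzyme. It carries six substitutions (F163L, K249R, G328S, G381V, G429D, D480G) that define "superPLDx10", an engineered variant described as roughly ten times more active than wild type. CRY2PHR binds CIB1 under blue light, so the fusion would suit light-controlled recruitment of the enzyme to a CIB1-tagged location, although the record does not name a partner construct. The mCherry tag allows expression and localisation to be followed by red fluorescence. A second cassette uses the EF-1α core promoter with an HTLV-1 LTR segment to express puromycin N-acetyltransferase, allowing selection of transduced cells. The associated work concerns directed evolution of PLD as a membrane editor in mammalian cells.
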