Addgene plasmid #188986: pCDH-CRY2-mCh-superPLDx10
Purpose: A lentiviral plasmid encoding CRY2-mCh-superPLDx10 (an engineered PLD mutant with 10 times higher activity than the wild-type)
Depositing lab: Jeremy Baskin. Publication: Activity-based directed evolution of a membrane editor in mammalian cells. Tei R, Bagde SR, Fromme JC, Baskin JM. Nat Chem. 2023 May 22. doi: 10.1038/s41557-023-01214-0. PubMed 37217787.
Backbone
  Vector backbone: pCDH-CMV-MCS-EF1-Puro
  Backbone size w/o insert (bp): 7368
  Total vector size (bp): 11167
  Vector type: Mammalian Expression
  Selectable markers: Puromycin
Growth in bacteria
  Bacterial resistance: Ampicillin, 100 μg/mL
  Growth temperature: 30°C
  Growth strain: NEB Stable
  Copy number: High Copy
Gene/Insert
  Gene/Insert name: PLD (alt name: Phospholipase D)
  Species: Streptomyces PMF
  Insert size (bp): 1527
  Mutation: F163L, K249R, G328S, G381V, G429D, D480G
  Promoter: CMV
  Tag / fusion protein: CRY2 (N terminal on insert); mCherry (N terminal on insert)
  Cloning method: Restriction Enzyme; 5′ cloning site BamHI (not destroyed); 3′ cloning site EcoRI (not destroyed)
  Sequencing primers: 5′ mCh-S (CGTGGAACAGTACGAACGC); 3′ Puro-AS (CGACATCACTTTCCCAGTTTAC)
Terms and licenses: Academic/Nonprofit Terms; Industry Terms: Not Available to Industry
How to cite: pCDH-CRY2-mCh-superPLDx10 was a gift from Jeremy Baskin (Addgene plasmid # 188986 ; http://n2t.net/addgene:188986 ; RRID:Addgene_188986)
